>Addgene plasmid #125047 | pKmK.P14 | addgene full sequence | sequence record 244905 | Addgene NGS Result
TCGGTCTCAAACGACTATCTACACATTTTGTAACCACCCTCTGCTCTGCTCATTCTTCTACTTCTTAAAA
ATACGATCAATCTATATCAAAAGCATGTATTTTACCAAACGCAGTAATTATAGCGACCATTTAACACATA
TAGTAACTAATGGCGCTAATGACATAATTTGTCCGAAAGAATTCGCCTTGTTGGCATTTGTCCTTTCTAG
GCATTAATAGCGCTTCCTTTTCTGGCCCTTACCATATTCTAAGTGTCAGTCAAGATTGCCATATACTTGC
TGTATAATTCAATTTCGTCATTCTTGTCGTTTCGTCATATCTGCTAATCCATTCGTTCAGCCAACTGCTT
ACAATTACTCAGATGCTCGTAAGAAAAACTCAATTGCGTTTTTTTGCCGCTAGAAGTGTATCTGTTCAGA
TCTATAGAATTTTCTAGAAGTAAACGCCCCTACAAAAATTTTCGCTCGAAACAGAACGTTGAAAAGAGGG
AAAAAAAAAATCTATAGATGGACGAGCGAGAATCATATATAAAGCGGCGAGTTCGGTGGCAACTCGAACG
TAAAGAGCTAAAAGTTTTACATGTATAGGAAATATTGGGCCAATTGTATTCAATTGTAGGTTTTTTTATA
GGTATTTTAGCTTTTAGAGTAAGAAAGTCGACGCGCTAGCTAGTTTAGGATCGTTAGTCAGAAGTTGTAT
ACATACAATACCTTCAGAAAGAACACCTGTCACTCTCTGGCATTACGAAAGAAAACTTCAAAAAAGTCAA
TTAATAAATTAAGCAAATATGTGAGACCAGACCAATAAAAAACGCCCGGCGGCAACCGAGCGTTCTGAAC
AAATCCAGATGGAGTTCTGAGGTCATTACTGGATCTATCAACAGGAGTCCAAGCGAGCTCGATATCAAAT
TACGCCCCGCCCTGCCACTCATCGCAGTACTGTTGTAATTCATTAAGCATTCTGCCGACATGGAAGCCAT
CACAAACGGCATGATGAACCTGAATCGCCAGCGGCATCAGCACCTTGTCGCCTTGCGTATAATATTTGCC
CATGGTGAAAACGGGGGCGAAGAAGTTGTCCATATTGGCCACGTTTAAATCAAAACTGGTGAAACTCACC
CAGGGATTGGCTGAAACGAAAAACATATTCTCAATAAACCCTTTAGGGAAATAGGCCAGGTTTTCACCGT
AACACGCCACATCTTGCGAATATATGTGTAGAAACTGCCGGAAATCGTCGTGGTATTCACTCCAGAGCGA
TGAAAACGTTTCAGTTTGCTCATGGAAAACGGTGTAACAAGGGTGAACACTATCCCATATCACCAGCTCA
CCGTCTTTCATTGCCATACGAAATTCCGGATGAGCATTCATCAGGCGGGCAAGAATGTGAATAAAGGCCG
GATAAAACTTGTGCTTATTTTTCTTTACGGTCTTTAAAAAGGCCGTAATATCCAGCTGAACGGTCTGGTT
ATAGGTACATTGAGCAACTGACTGAAATGCCTCAAAATGTTCTTTACGATGCCATTGGGATATATCAACG
GTGGTATATCCAGTGATTTTTTTCTCCATTTTAGCTTCCTTAGCTCCTGAAAATCTCGATAACTCAAAAA
ATACGCCCGGTAGTGATCTTATTTCATTATGGTGAAAGTTGGAACCTCTTACGTGCCCGATCAATCATGA
CCAAAATCCCTTAACGTGAGTTTTCGTTCCACTGAGCGTCAGACCCCGTAGAAAAGATCAAAGGATCTTC
TTGAGATCCTTTTTTTCTGCGCGTAATCTGCTGCTTGCAAACAAAAAAACCACCGCTACCAGCGGTGGTT
TGTTTGCCGGATCAAGAGCTACCAACTCTTTTTCCGAAGGTAACTGGCTTCAGCAGAGCGCAGATACCAA
ATACTGTTCTTCTAGTGTAGCCGTAGTTAGGCCACCACTTCAAGAACTCTGTAGCACCGCCTACATACCT
CGCTCTGCTAATCCTGTTACCAGTGGCTGCTGCCAGTGGCGATAAGTCGTGTCTTACCGGGTTGGACTCA
AGACGATAGTTACCGGATAAGGCGCAGCGGTCGGGCTGAACGGGGGGTTCGTGCACACAGCCCAGCTTGG
AGCGAACGACCTACACCGAACTGAGATACCTACAGCGTGAGCTATGAGAAAGCGCCACGCTTCCCGAAGG
GAGAAAGGCGGACAGGTATCCGGTAAGCGGCAGGGTCGGAACAGGAGAGCGCACGAGGGAGCTTCCAGGG
GGAAACGCCTGGTATCTTTATAGTCCTGTCGGGTTTCGCCACCTCTGACTTGAGCGTCGATTTTTGTGAT
GCTCGTCAGGGGGGCGGAGCCTATGGAAAAACGCCAGCAACGCGGCCTTTTTACGGTTCCTGGCCTTTTG
CTGGCCTTTTGCTCACATGTTCTTTCCTGCGTTATCCCCTGATTCTGTGGATAACCGTAG
Features (pLannotate 1.2.2; 4 found; start..end, strand, type, name):
    805..839     -  terminator     lambda t0 terminator: minimal transcription terminator from phage lambda (Scholtissek and Grosse, 1987)
    913..1569    -  CDS            cat: CAT_ECOLX - Experimental evidence at protein level: Swiss-Prot protein existence level 1. This enzyme is an effector of chloramphenicol resistance in bacteria. From Escherichia coli. This protein is used as a marker in many commonly used cloning vectors, such as pACYC184.
   1570..1667    -  promoter       cat promoter: promoter of the E. coli cat gene encoding chloramphenicol acetyltransferase
   1751..2339    +  rep_origin     ori: high-copy-number ColE1/pMB1/pBR322/pUC origin of replication
