[The description below was written by a language model from this plasmid's Addgene catalogue record and pLannotate feature annotations shown in this document.]
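Description:
pKmK.P14 is a small part-storage plasmid from a Kluyveromyces marxianus synthetic biology toolkit, built on the YTK001 entry vector of the yeast Golden Gate (YTK/MoClo) system. It is a bacterial holding vector rather than a yeast expression plasmid in its own right. The annotated features are a high-copy ColE1/pUC-type origin of replication and a chloramphenicol acetyltransferase (cat) gene driven by its native promoter and followed by the phage lambda t0 terminator. Together these allow propagation and chloramphenicol selection in E. coli. No yeast origin, centromere or yeast selectable marker is annotated, which fits its role as a parts-storage backbone. The sequenced record is 2,440 nt, in line with the stated backbone of about 1.7 kb plus the insert.

The payload is a 774 bp SSA2 promoter, catalogued as a K. marxianus promoter. It was inserted by BsmBI Golden Gate cloning, which destroyed both BsmBI sites. The automated feature table does not annotate the promoter itself, but the unannotated region at the start of the sequence matches the insert in size. The depositor states that the part carries the YTK-compatible overhangs of a "type 2" part, the promoter position in the YTK assembly grammar. It can therefore be released and combined in a one-pot Golden Gate reaction with coding sequence, terminator and other parts to build transcription units. The promoter is described as heat-inducible, responding at 37–42 °C, so it suits temperature-controlled gene expression in K. marxianus. Minor differences between the sequencing result and the depositor's annotated sequence are reported not to affect function.
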