Addgene plasmid #125047: pKmK.P14
Purpose: Storage plasmid for K.marxianus promoter; type 2 part
Depositing lab: John Morrissey. Depositing organization: University College Cork. Publication: Biological Parts for Kluyveromyces marxianus Synthetic Biology. Rajkumar AS, Varela JA, Juergens H, Daran JG, Morrissey JP. Front Bioeng Biotechnol. 2019 May 7;7:97. doi: 10.3389/fbioe.2019.00097. eCollection 2019. PubMed 31134195.
Backbone
  Vector backbone: YTK001
  Backbone manufacturer: Dueber lab, UC Berkeley
  Backbone size w/o insert (bp): 1667
  Vector type: Yeast Expression, Synthetic Biology
Growth in bacteria
  Bacterial resistance: Chloramphenicol, 25 μg/mL
  Growth temperature: 37°C
  Growth strain: DH5alpha
  Copy number: High Copy
Gene/Insert
  Gene/Insert name: SSA2 promoter
  Insert size (bp): 774
  Cloning method: Restriction Enzyme; 5′ cloning site BsmBI (destroyed during cloning); 3′ cloning site BsmBI (destroyed during cloning)
  Sequencing primers: 5′ tttgctggccttttgctc; 3′ catctggatttgttcagaacg
Terms and licenses: Academic/Nonprofit Terms; Industry Terms: Not Available to Industry
Depositor comments: Promoter inducible by heat (37-42 degrees). Contains the appropriate YTK-compatible Golden Gate overhangs for a type 2 part Please note that the minor differences between the Addgene NGS results and depositor's annotated sequence do not affect the plasmid function.
How to cite: pKmK.P14 was a gift from John Morrissey (Addgene plasmid # 125047 ; http://n2t.net/addgene:125047 ; RRID:Addgene_125047)
